>Addgene plasmid #17152 | M15 pCS-twhh-nBeta gal | addgene partial sequence | sequence record 22935 | SP6 5'-ATTTAGGTGACACTATAG-3'
TGACTGCTCCAAAGAAGAAGCGTAAGGTACCGGTGGGTGAAGACCAGAAACAGCACCTCGAACTGAGCCG
CGATATTGCCCAGCGTTTCAACGCGCTGTATGGCGAGATCGATCCCGTCGTTTTACAACGTCGTGACTGG
GAAAACCCTGGCGTTACCCAACTTAATCGCCTTGCAGCACATCCCCCTTTCGCCAGCTGGCGTAATAGCG
AAGAGGCCCGCACCGATCGCCCTTCCCAACAGTTGCGCAGCCTGAATGGCGAATGGCGCTTTGCCTGGTT
TCCGGCACCAGAAGCGGTGCCGGAAAGCTGGCTGGAGTGCGATCTTCCTGAGGCCGATACTGTCGTCGTC
CCCTCAAACTGGCAGATGCACGGTTACGATGCGCCCATCTACACCAACGTGACCTATCCCATTACGGTCA
ATCCGCCGTTTGTTCCCACGGAGAATCCGACGGGTTGTTACTCGCTCACATTTAATGTTGATGAAAGCTG
GCTACAGGAAGGCCAGACGCGAATTATTTTTGATGGCGTTAACTCGGCGTTTCATCTGTGGTGCAACGGG
CGCTGGGTCGGTTACGGCCAGGACAGTCGTTTGCCGTCTGAATTTGACCTGAGCGCATTTTTACGCGCCG
GAGAAAACCGCCTCGCGGTGATGGTGCTGCGCTGGAGTGACGGCAGTTATCTGGAAGATCAGGATATGTG
GCGGATGAGCGGCATTTTCCGTGACGTCTCGTTGCTGCATAAACCGACTACACAAATCAGCGATTTCCAT
GTTGC
