[The description below was written by a language model from this plasmid's Addgene catalogue record.]
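Description:
M15 pCS-twhh-nBeta gal is a promoter-reporter plasmid built on the pCS-NBeta gal backbone, a vector that carries a nuclear-localized beta-galactosidase coding sequence. It is propagated in E. coli under ampicillin selection; the record lists the copy number as unknown and gives no details on the origin of replication or on other backbone elements such as polyadenylation signals, and no feature table is available to confirm them.

The insert is an approximately 5.2 kb fragment of zebrafish (Danio rerio) genomic DNA containing the promoter region of tiggy-winkle hedgehog (twhh, now designated shhb), a member of the hedgehog family of signaling genes. It was cloned by restriction digestion between SalI at the 5′ end and HindIII at the 3′ end, with the HindIII site destroyed in the process. The fragment sits upstream of the roughly 3 kb nuclear beta-gal reporter. In this arrangement the twhh regulatory sequences, rather than a constitutive promoter, determine where and when the reporter is transcribed. The nuclear localization of the enzyme concentrates the staining signal in the nuclei of expressing cells, which makes individual positive cells easier to identify.

According to the depositor's notes, the construct gives notochord-specific expression of beta-galactosidase. It is therefore suited to examining the activity of twhh regulatory sequences and to marking notochord cells in zebrafish embryos. The associated publication studied how hedgehog and TGF-beta family members regulate muscle cell identity. The record does not describe how the plasmid is delivered into embryos.
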