Addgene plasmid #17152: M15 pCS-twhh-nBeta gal
Depositing lab: Randall Moon. Depositing organization: University of Washington. Publication: Positive and negative regulation of muscle cell identity by members of the hedgehog and TGF-beta gene families. Du SJ, Devoto SH, Westerfield M, Moon RT. J Cell Biol. 1997 Oct 6. 139(1):145-56. 10.1083/jcb.139.1.145 PubMed 9314535.
Backbone
  Vector backbone: pCS-NBeta gal
Growth in bacteria
  Bacterial resistance: Ampicillin, 100 μg/mL
  Growth temperature: 37°C
  Growth strain: DH5alpha
  Copy number: Unknown
Gene/Insert
  Gene/Insert name: twhh promoter (alt name: tiggy-winkle hedgehog)
  Species: D. rerio (zebrafish)
  Insert size (bp): 5200
  Entrez Gene: shhb (a.k.a. twh, twhh)
  Tag / fusion protein: nuclear beta-gal (C terminal on backbone)
  Cloning method: Restriction Enzyme; 5′ cloning site SalI (unknown if destroyed); 3′ cloning site HindIII (destroyed during cloning)
  Sequencing primers: 5′ NA
Terms and licenses: Academic/Nonprofit Terms; Industry Terms: Not Available to Industry
Depositor comments: Insert: twhh promoter (5.2 Kb), nuclear Beta gal reporter (3 Kb) Plasmid History: Source: zebrafish. Notes for Use: Gives notochord-specific expression of Beta-gal. Citation: Du et al., 1997, J. Cell Biology.
How to cite: M15 pCS-twhh-nBeta gal was a gift from Randall Moon (Addgene plasmid # 17152 ; http://n2t.net/addgene:17152 ; RRID:Addgene_17152)
